>Addgene plasmid #168021 | pET-E(4130)A2 | addgene full sequence | sequence record 329589 | Addgene NGS Result
ATCCGGATATAGTTCCTCCTTTCAGCAAAAAACCCCTCAAGACCCGTTTAGAGGCCCCAAGGGGTTATGC
TAGTTATTGCTCAGCGGTGGCAGCAGCCAACTCAGCTTCCTTTCGGGCTTTGTTAGCAGCCGGATCTCAG
TGGTGGTGGTGGTGGTGAAACCGGATTATTTTCTTCACTAACCCCCGTCCTGTGATGGGTTTAATGATAC
GCGGATTTAGGTTGGCGTTTTGGCCTCGGAAATTCACCTTTAGGTTATTTATATTGTAACCCTCACTAAT
GTTGTATATGGAATCATTCAGGAGATTCGACAGCTTAAAAAACTTAGGCCGTCCGATGTATGTCTCTCGG
CATTTGACCTGGAATTTGGTGGCCAAGTCGAACTCCGTGAAGCTGTAAAGTTTCTTCAAAATATCGTCGA
ATTTGTTAATGTTTACCGAATAGATTCCTGACGCGTCTTTGTCTAATCCATATTTTTCTTGGAATATGTC
CTTATACGGATTCAGTTGAGGGTTTGAGACTTGAACCTTGGATAACTTAGAAGCGATTTTTCTATAATCA
TTTAGTAAGTTGGTATAGATGTCATTGTACTGTGCGACAGTTATAATGTTCAGATCGTTGCCTCCAAATG
TAAGAAATTCCTCGATTTTAATGCCCTTCCTGTTCGTTATCAATGGGTTCTGTTGCTGAGTAATGGTACA
CGTAGTGGTTATCCCCTTAGCGCCATACAGGCCGTGTAAAGAGTGTATGAGTTCGTGCATAAGCGTGAGT
GCGGGGTCTTGGATAAACTCATTTATACTATTATCATTGAAGCGAAAACTGTATTCGGGAGAAAAAGTAA
CGATTGCTATGCTACCGAACCCATGGTTTGACGGCTTATAGTTATTTCTCAGGCTAATATTTCTCTGATA
TGTCAAAAATAAATTTGGTTCCGCCCCCATTATAATAACGTTGGGCAAGAGAATATGCTGTGATCCATTG
CTAAATTTGATTTCCACGGCGGATGCATCGCCTATATGAAACTGGTTGTCTGGTGTATCATCGTTACCTA
GGTAAGGATTAGCTTTACTAAGCTCTTCAAGCAAAATACTTCCGGCTAGATTGTTATTAATCCTGTTAAA
GATTTTGGTTACTATTTTAAGGAATCTGTCCTTCTCTTCATCCGACTGGAGATAATTGGGGTCGTAATAG
GAAGAGTCACCGTTCTTCAACGAAGTAGGTGGATGAAAATCTTGCGGTGTCGTACCAATAACGTTACGCT
CAGGTATAATCCATATATTCTTCATAATATTGAAAGATTTGTAGAACTCGTGATACCCACCCGGCTTTAT
GTATAGGATGGTACGATCGTTTACAGGGTCATTGTAATTAAAGCTGTTGATTTTTGGCATGTATATCTCC
TTCTTAAAGTTAAACAAAATTATTTCTAGAGGGGAATTGTTATCCGCTCACAATTCCCCTATAGTGAGTC
GTATTAATTTCGCGGGATCGAGATCTCGATCCTCTACGCCGGACGCATCGTGGCCGGCATCACCGGCGCC
ACAGGTGCGGTTGCTGGCGCCTATATCGCCGACATCACCGATGGGGAAGATCGGGCTCGCCACTTCGGGC
TCATGAGCGCTTGTTTCGGCGTGGGTATGGTGGCAGGCCCCGTGGCCGGGGGACTGTTGGGCGCCATCTC
CTTGCATGCACCATTCCTTGCGGCGGCGGTGCTCAACGGCCTCAACCTACTACTGGGCTGCTTCCTAATG
CAGGAGTCGCATAAGGGAGAGCGTCGAGATCCCGGACACCATCGAATGGCGCAAAACCTTTCGCGGTATG
GCATGATAGCGCCCGGAAGAGAGTCAATTCAGGGTGGTGAATGTGAAACCAGTAACGTTATACGATGTCG
CAGAGTATGCCGGTGTCTCTTATCAGACCGTTTCCCGCGTGGTGAACCAGGCCAGCCACGTTTCTGCGAA
AACGCGGGAAAAAGTGGAAGCGGCGATGGCGGAGCTGAATTACATTCCCAACCGCGTGGCACAACAACTG
GCGGGCAAACAGTCGTTGCTGATTGGCGTTGCCACCTCCAGTCTGGCCCTGCACGCGCCGTCGCAAATTG
TCGCGGCGATTAAATCTCGCGCCGATCAACTGGGTGCCAGCGTGGTGGTGTCGATGGTAGAACGAAGCGG
CGTCGAAGCCTGTAAAGCGGCGGTGCACAATCTTCTCGCGCAACGCGTCAGTGGGCTGATCATTAACTAT
CCGCTGGATGACCAGGATGCCATTGCTGTGGAAGCTGCCTGCACTAATGTTCCGGCGTTATTTCTTGATG
TCTCTGACCAGACACCCATCAACAGTATTATTTTCTCCCATGAAGACGGTACGCGACTGGGCGTGGAGCA
TCTGGTCGCATTGGGTCACCAGCAAATCGCGCTGTTAGCGGGCCCATTAAGTTCTGTCTCGGCGCGTCTG
CGTCTGGCTGGCTGGCATAAATATCTCACTCGCAATCAAATTCAGCCGATAGCGGAACGGGAAGGCGACT
GGAGTGCCATGTCCGGTTTTCAACAAACCATGCAAATGCTGAATGAGGGCATCGTTCCCACTGCGATGCT
GGTTGCCAACGATCAGATGGCGCTGGGCGCAATGCGCGCCATTACCGAGTCCGGGCTGCGCGTTGGTGCG
GATATCTCGGTAGTGGGATACGACGATACCGAAGACAGCTCATGTTATATCCCGCCGTTAACCACCATCA
AACAGGATTTTCGCCTGCTGGGGCAAACCAGCGTGGACCGCTTGCTGCAACTCTCTCAGGGCCAGGCGGT
GAAGGGCAATCAGCTGTTGCCCGTCTCACTGGTGAAAAGAAAAACCACCCTGGCGCCCAATACGCAAACC
GCCTCTCCCCGCGCGTTGGCCGATTCATTAATGCAGCTGGCACGACAGGTTTCCCGACTGGAAAGCGGGC
AGTGAGCGCAACGCAATTAATGTAAGTTAGCTCACTCATTAGGCACCGGGATCTCGACCGATGCCCTTGA
GAGCCTTCAACCCAGTCAGCTCCTTCCGGTGGGCGCGGGGCATGACTATCGTCGCCGCACTTATGACTGT
CTTCTTTATCATGCAACTCGTAGGACAGGTGCCGGCAGCGCTCTGGGTCATTTTCGGCGAGGACCGCTTT
CGCTGGAGCGCGACGATGATCGGCCTGTCGCTTGCGGTATTCGGAATCTTGCACGCCCTCGCTCAAGCCT
TCGTCACTGGTCCCGCCACCAAACGTTTCGGCGAGAAGCAGGCCATTATCGCCGGCATGGCGGCCCCACG
GGTGCGCATGATCGTGCTCCTGTCGTTGAGGACCCGGCTAGGCTGGCGGGGTTGCCTTACTGGTTAGCAG
AATGAATCACCGATACGCGAGCGAACGTGAAGCGACTGCTGCTGCAAAACGTCTGCGACCTGAGCAACAA
CATGAATGGTCTTCGGTTTCCGTGTTTCGTAAAGTCTGGAAACGCGGAAGTCAGCGCCCTGCACCATTAT
GTTCCGGATCTGCATCGCAGGATGCTGCTGGCTACCCTGTGGAACACCTACATCTGTATTAACGAAGCGC
TGGCATTGACCCTGAGTGATTTTTCTCTGGTCCCGCCGCATCCATACCGCCAGTTGTTTACCCTCACAAC
GTTCCAGTAACCGGGCATGTTCATCATCAGTAACCCGTATCGTGAGCATCCTCTCTCGTTTCATCGGTAT
CATTACCCCCATGAACAGAAATCCCCCTTACACGGAGGCATCAGTGACCAAACAGGAAAAAACCGCCCTT
AACATGGCCCGCTTTATCAGAAGCCAGACATTAACGCTTCTGGAGAAACTCAACGAGCTGGACGCGGATG
AACAGGCAGACATCTGTGAATCGCTTCACGACCACGCTGATGAGCTTTACCGCAGCTGCCTCGCGCGTTT
CGGTGATGACGGTGAAAACCTCTGACACATGCAGCTCCCGGAGACGGTCACAGCTTGTCTGTAAGCGGAT
GCCGGGAGCAGACAAGCCCGTCAGGGCGCGTCAGCGGGTGTTGGCGGGTGTCGGGGCGCAGCCATGACCC
AGTCACGTAGCGATAGCGGAGTGTATACTGGCTTAACTATGCGGCATCAGAGCAGATTGTACTGAGAGTG
CACCATTGCGGTGTGAAATACCGCACAGATGCGTAAGGAGAAAATACCGCATCAGGCGCTCTTCCGCTTC
CTCGCTCACTGACTCGCTGCGCTCGGTCGTTCGGCTGCGGCGAGCGGTATCAGCTCACTCAAAGGCGGTA
ATACGGTTATCCACAGAATCAGGGGATAACGCAGGAAAGAACATGTGAGCAAAAGGCCAGCAAAAGGCCA
GGAACCGTAAAAAGGCCGCGTTGCTGGCGTTTTTCCATAGGCTCCGCCCCCCTGACGAGCATCACAAAAA
TCGACGCTCAAGTCAGAGGTGGCGAAACCCGACAGGACTATAAAGATACCAGGCGTTTCCCCCTGGAAGC
TCCCTCGTGCGCTCTCCTGTTCCGACCCTGCCGCTTACCGGATACCTGTCCGCCTTTCTCCCTTCGGGAA
GCGTGGCGCTTTCTCATAGCTCACGCTGTAGGTATCTCAGTTCGGTGTAGGTCGTTCGCTCCAAGCTGGG
CTGTGTGCACGAACCCCCCGTTCAGCCCGACCGCTGCGCCTTATCCGGTAACTATCGTCTTGAGTCCAAC
CCGGTAAGACACGACTTATCGCCACTGGCAGCAGCCACTGGTAACAGGATTAGCAGAGCGAGGTATGTAG
GCGGTGCTACAGAGTTCTTGAAGTGGTGGCCTAACTACGGCTACACTAGAAGGACAGTATTTGGTATCTG
CGCTCTGCTGAAGCCAGTTACCTTCGGAAAAAGAGTTGGTAGCTCTTGATCCGGCAAACAAACCACCGCT
GGTAGCGGTGGTTTTTTTGTTTGCAAGCAGCAGATTACGCGCAGAAAAAAAGGATCTCAAGAAGATCCTT
TGATCTTTTCTACGGGGTCTGACGCTCAGTGGAACGAAAACTCACGTTAAGGGATTTTGGTCATGAACAA
TAAAACTGTCTGCTTACATAAACAGTAATACAAGGGGTGTTATGAGCCATATTCAACGGGAAACGTCTTG
CTCTAGGCCGCGATTAAATTCCAACATGGATGCTGATTTATATGGGTATAAATGGGCTCGCGATAATGTC
GGGCAATCAGGTGCGACAATCTATCGATTGTATGGGAAGCCCGATGCGCCAGAGTTGTTTCTGAAACATG
GCAAAGGTAGCGTTGCCAATGATGTTACAGATGAGATGGTCAGACTAAACTGGCTGACGGAATTTATGCC
TCTTCCGACCATCAAGCATTTTATCCGTACTCCTGATGATGCATGGTTACTCACCACTGCGATCCCCGGG
AAAACAGCATTCCAGGTATTAGAAGAATATCCTGATTCAGGTGAAAATATTGTTGATGCGCTGGCAGTGT
TCCTGCGCCGGTTGCATTCGATTCCTGTTTGTAATTGTCCTTTTAACAGCGATCGCGTATTTCGTCTCGC
TCAGGCGCAATCACGAATGAATAACGGTTTGGTTGATGCGAGTGATTTTGATGACGAGCGTAATGGCTGG
CCTGTTGAACAAGTCTGGAAAGAAATGCATAAACTTTTGCCATTCTCACCGGATTCAGTCGTCACTCATG
GTGATTTCTCACTTGATAACCTTATTTTTGACGAGGGGAAATTAATAGGTTGTATTGATGTTGGACGAGT
CGGAATCGCAGACCGATACCAGGATCTTGCCATCCTATGGAACTGCCTCGGTGAGTTTTCTCCTTCATTA
CAGAAACGGCTTTTTCAAAAATATGGTATTGATAATCCTGATATGAATAAATTGCAGTTTCATTTGATGC
TCGATGAGTTTTTCTAAGAATTAATTCATGAGCGGATACATATTTGAATGTATTTAGAAAAATAAACAAA
TAGGGGTTCCGCGCACATTTCCCCGAAAAGTGCCACCTAAATTGTAAGCGTTAATATTTTGTTAAAATTC
GCGTTAAATTTTTGTTAAATCAGCTCATTTTTTAACCAATAGGCCGAAATCGGCAAAATCCCTTATAAAT
CAAAAGAATAGACCGAGATAGGGT
[37 nt withheld, positions 6115-6151]
AAAGAACGTGGACTCCAACGTCAAAGG
[49 nt withheld, positions 6179-6227]
T
[91 nt withheld, positions 6229-6319]
G
[124 nt withheld, positions 6321-6444]
CCCATTCGCCA
Features (pLannotate 1.2.2; 19 found; start..end, strand, type, name):
     26..73      -  terminator     T7 terminator: transcription terminator for bacteriophage T7 RNA polymerase
     81..130     -  CDS            SET1 (fragment): solubility-enhancement tag derived from T7 phage gene 10B
    140..157     -  CDS            9xHis (fragment): 9xHis affinity tag
    158..1390    -  CDS            botE (fragment): BXE_CLOBO - Experimental evidence at protein level: Swiss-Prot protein existence level 1. [Botulinum neurotoxin E heavy chain]: Responsible for host epithelial cell transcytosis, host nerve cell targeting and translocation of light chain (LC) into host cytosol (PubMed:17666397). Composed of 3 subdomains; the translocation domain (TD), and N-terminus and C-terminus of the receptor-binding domain (RBD). The RBD is responsible for the adherence of the toxin to the cell surface (PubMed:10413679). It probably simultaneously recognizes 2 coreceptors; polysialated gangliosides and either of the recep
   1396..1418    -  RBS            RBS: efficient ribosome binding site from bacteriophage T7 gene 10 (Olins and Rangwala, 1989)
   1433..1457    -  protein_bind   lac operator: The lac repressor binds to the lac operator to inhibit transcription in E. coli. This inhibition can be relieved by adding lactose or isopropyl-β-D-thiogalactopyranoside (IPTG). lac repressor encoded by lacI
   1458..1476    -  promoter       T7 promoter: promoter for bacteriophage T7 RNA polymerase
   1498..1777    +  CDS            TcR (fragment): tetracycline efflux protein; tet; confers resistance to tetracycline
   1785..1862    +  promoter       lacI promoter: lacI
   1863..2945    +  CDS            lacI: lac repressor; lacI; The lac repressor binds to the lac operator to inhibit transcription in E. coli. This inhibition can be relieved by adding lactose or isopropyl-β-D-thiogalactopyranoside (IPTG).
   2958..2979    +  protein_bind   CAP binding site: CAP binding activates transcription in the presence of cAMP. E. coli catabolite activator protein
   2994..3285    +  CDS            TcR (fragment): tetracycline efflux protein; tet; confers resistance to tetracycline
   3357..3737    -  CDS            YPB1_ECOLX: Protein predicted: Swiss-Prot protein existence level 4. From Escherichia coli.
   3754..3945    +  CDS            rop: Rop protein, which maintains plasmids at low copy number; rop
   4047..4186    +  misc_feature   bom: basis of mobility region from pBR322
   4372..4960    -  rep_origin     ori: high-copy-number ColE1/pMB1/pBR322/pUC origin of replication
   5082..5897    +  CDS            KanR: aminoglycoside phosphotransferase; aph(3')-Ia; confers resistance to kanamycin in bacteria or G418 (Geneticin®) in eukaryotes
   5906..5963    -  promoter       AmpR promoter (fragment): bla
   6016..6444    -  rep_origin     f1 ori (sequence partly withheld): f1 bacteriophage origin of replication; arrow indicates direction of (+) strand synthesis
