[The description below was written by a language model from this plasmid's Addgene catalogue record and pLannotate feature annotations shown in this document.]
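Description:
pET-E(4130)A2 is a 6,455 nt bacterial expression plasmid on a pET (pBR322-derived) backbone, built to produce the synthetic protein E(4130)A2 with a C-terminal 6xHis tag in E. coli. It replicates from a ColE1/pBR322-type origin accompanied by the rop gene and the bom mobilisation region, and it is selected with kanamycin through an aminoglycoside phosphotransferase (KanR) cassette. The catalogue lists it as high copy, although rop normally moderates copy number in pBR322-type plasmids. An f1 origin is also present, along with leftover backbone fragments of the tetracycline resistance gene and a partial AmpR promoter, which are not functional markers.

The expression cassette follows the standard pET layout: a T7 promoter with an adjacent lac operator, the strong T7 gene 10 ribosome binding site, the coding sequence, and a T7 terminator. A plasmid-borne lacI gene under its own promoter supplies the repressor, so transcription depends on a host providing T7 RNA polymerase and is induced with IPTG. The roughly 1.2 kb open reading frame is annotated as a fragment matching botulinum neurotoxin serotype E. The annotation text quoted describes the heavy chain, but this is generic database text for the whole toxin entry. The record does not state which residues are encoded, though the associated publication concerns phage-assisted evolution of botulinum neurotoxin proteases with reprogrammed substrate specificity, which suggests an evolved protease variant. The specific mutations and the intended target of E(4130)A2 are not given. A histidine tag lies immediately downstream of the coding sequence, allowing metal-affinity purification, and the short SET1 match after it is probably vector-derived sequence rather than part of the product. The construct is suited to recombinant production and purification of this variant for biochemical characterisation.
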