Addgene plasmid #168021: pET-E(4130)A2
Purpose: Expresses E(4130)A2-6xHis in bacterial cells
Depositing lab: David Liu. Depositing organization: Broad Institute. Publication: Phage-assisted evolution of botulinum neurotoxin proteases with reprogrammed specificity. Blum TR, Liu H, Packer MS, Xiong X, Lee PG, Zhang S, Richter M, Minasov G, Satchell KJF, Dong M, Liu DR. Science. 2021 Feb 19;371(6531):803-810. doi: 10.1126/science.abf5972. PubMed 33602850.
Backbone
  Vector backbone: pET (pBR322)
  Backbone manufacturer: David Liu Lab
  Vector type: Bacterial Expression
Growth in bacteria
  Bacterial resistance: Kanamycin, 50 μg/mL
  Growth temperature: 37°C
  Growth strain: DH5alpha
  Copy number: High Copy
Gene/Insert
  Gene/Insert name: E(4130)A2-6xHis
  Species: Synthetic
  Tag / fusion protein: Hisx6 (C terminal on insert)
  Cloning method: Ligation Independent Cloning
Terms and licenses: Academic/Nonprofit Terms; Industry Terms: Not Available to Industry
How to cite: pET-E(4130)A2 was a gift from David Liu (Addgene plasmid # 168021 ; http://n2t.net/addgene:168021 ; RRID:Addgene_168021)
